>Addgene plasmid #125112 | pSR358 | addgene full sequence | sequence record 247752 | Addgene NGS Result
ATCGACGTCTAAGAAACCATTATTATCATGACATTAACCTATAAAAATAGGCGTATCACGAGGCCCTTTC
GTCTTCACCTCGAGTCCCTATCAGTGATAGAGATTGACATCCCTATCAGTGATAGAGATACTGAGCACAT
CAGCAGGACGCACTGACCTAAGGATTTTTTCTAGAAGAATTATATACAACAAATGAGTAATCAGGAACCG
GCTACTATCCTGCTGATTGACGATCACCCGATGCTGCGAACTGGCGTAAAACAGCTTATCAGTATGGCAC
CAGATATCACCGTGGTTGGCGAAGCGAGTAATGGCGAACAGGGTATTGAACTGGCGGAGTCTCTTGATCC
CGATCTGATCCTGTTAGATCTCAATATGCCCGGCATGAACGGTCTGGAAACGCTGGATAAACTGCGCGAA
AAGTCCCTCTCAGGGCGCATTGTGGTATTCAGCGTCTCTAACCATGAAGAAGATGTGGTCACCGCACTGA
AACGCGGCGCGGATGGCTATCTGTTAAAAGATATGGAACCGGAAGATCTGCTGAAAGCATTGCATCAGGC
AGCTGCTGGCGAGCCGAAGCTGGAGTCAAAAGTGGCGGGAAAAGTATTATCCAGGCTGCGCCACTCAGGT
GAAAACGCGCTCCCGCATGAATCGCTTACAAAACGGGAGCTCGAAATACTCTGCCTGATCGCAGAAGGAA
AGACAAACAAAGAAATAGGCGAGGAACTGTTTATTACGATTAAAACAGTCAAAACACATATTACGAATAT
TTTATCAAAGCTGGATGTCAGTGACCGGACGCAGGCGGCGGTGTACGCACACCGAAATCATCTCGTGAAT
TAGTAATAATCTAGACCAGGCATCAAATAAAACGAAAGGCTCAGTCGAAAGACTGGGCCTTTCGTTTTAT
CTGTTGTTTGTCGGTGAACGCTCTCTACTAGAGTCACACTGGCTCACCTTCGGGTGGGCCTTTCTGCGTT
TATAGTAAATCACTGCATAATTCGTGTCGCTCAAGGCGCACTCCCGTTCTGGATAATGTTTTTTGCGCCG
ACATCATAACGGTTCTGGCAAATATTCTGAAATGAGCTGGTTAGCTAGTCAGTGCCAATGGGTCCGGTGC
GAGATACGACTCCGGTCTTATATAAAAATCAATCTCTGATTCGTTTTGCATATCTTCCAACTTGTATAAG
ATGAAGACAAGGAAAACGAAAGGAGGATCTGCAAAGAGGAGAAATACTAGATGCGTAAAGGCGAAGAGCT
GTTCACTGGTGTCGTCCCTATTCTGGTGGAACTGGATGGTGATGTCAACGGTCATAAGTTTTCCGTGCGT
GGCGAGGGTGAAGGTGACGCAACTAATGGTAAACTGACGCTGAAGTTCATCTGTACTACTGGTAAACTGC
CGGTACCTTGGCCGACTCTGGTAACGACGCTGACTTATGGTGTTCAGTGCTTTGCTCGTTATCCGGACCA
TATGAAGCAGCATGACTTCTTCAAGTCCGCCATGCCGGAAGGCTATGTGCAGGAACGCACGATTTCCTTT
AAGGATGACGGCACGTACAAAACGCGTGCGGAAGTGAAATTTGAAGGCGATACCCTGGTAAACCGCATTG
AGCTGAAAGGCATTGACTTTAAAGAAGACGGCAATATCCTGGGCCATAAGCTGGAATACAATTTTAACAG
CCACAATGTTTACATCACCGCCGATAAACAAAAAAATGGCATTAAAGCGAATTTTAAAATTCGCCACAAC
GTGGAGGATGGCAGCGTGCAGCTGGCTGATCACTACCAGCAAAACACTCCAATCGGTGATGGTCCTGTTC
TGCTGCCAGACAATCACTATCTGAGCACGCAAAGCGTTCTGTCTAAAGATCCGAACGAGAAACGCGATCA
TATGGTTCTGCTGGAGTTCGTAACCGCAGCGGGCATCACGCATGGTATGGATGAACTGTACAAATGATGA
TAATAATCTAGACCAGGCATCAAATAAAACGAAAGGCTCAGTCGAAAGACTGGGCCTTTCGTTTTATCTG
TTGTTTGTCGGTGAACGCTCTCTACTAGAGTCACACTGGCTCACCTTCGGGTGGGCCTTTCTGCGTTTAT
AGGTACCCGTGGATCCTCTAGAGTCGACCTGCAGGCATGCAAGCTTTTTACGGCTAGCTCAGTCCTAGGT
ATAGTGCTAGCCCAGCCAGAGAAACACTCTTTAACAGGGGGTAGTATGATGTCTCGTTTAGATAAAAGTA
AAGTGATTAACAGCGCATTAGAGCTGCTTAATGAGGTCGGAATCGAAGGTTTAACAACCCGTAAACTCGC
CCAGAAGCTAGGTGTAGAGCAGCCTACATTGTATTGGCATGTAAAAAATAAGCGGGCTTTGCTCGACGCC
TTAGCCATTGAGATGTTAGATAGGCACCATACTCACTTTTGCCCTTTAGAAGGGGAAAGCTGGCAAGATT
TTTTACGTAATAACGCTAAAAGTTTTAGATGTGCTTTACTAAGTCATCGCGATGGAGCAAAAGTACATTT
AGGTACACGGCCTACAGAAAAACAGTATGAAACTCTCGAAAATCAATTAGCCTTTTTATGCCAACAAGGT
TTTTCACTAGAGAATGCATTATATGCACTCAGCGCAGTGGGGCATTTTACTTTAGGTTGCGTATTGGAAG
ATCAAGAGCATCAAGTCGCTAAAGAAGAAAGGGAAACACCTACTACTGATAGTATGCCGCCATTATTACG
ACAAGCTATCGAATTATTTGATCACCAAGGTGCAGAGCCAGCCTTCTTATTCGGCCTTGAATTGATCATA
TGCGGATTAGAAAAACAACTTAAATGTGAAAGTGGGTCTTAAGGCATCAAATAAAACGAAAGGCTCAGTC
GAAAGACTGGGCCTTTCGTTTTATCTGTTGTTTGTCGGTGAACGCTCTCCTGAGTAGGACAAATCCGCCG
CCCTAGACCTAGGGCGTTCGGCTGCGGCGAGCGGTATCAGCTCACTCAAAGGCGGTAATACGGTTATCCA
CAGAATCAGGGGATAACGCATGCAAGAACATGTGAGCAAAAGGCCAGCAAAAGGCCAGGAACCGTAAAAA
GGCCGCGTTGCTGGCGTTTTTCCATAGGCTCCGCCCCCCTGACGAGCATCACAAAAATCGACGCTCAAGT
CAGAGGTGGCGAAACCCGACAGGACTATAAAGATACCAGGCGTTTCCCCCTGGAAGCTCCCTCGTGCGCT
CTCCTGTTCCGACCCTGCCGCTTACCGGATACCTGTCCGCCTTTCTCCCTTCGGGAAGCGTGGCGCTTTC
TCATAGCTCACGCTGTAGGTATCTCAGTTCGGTGTAGGTCGTTCGCTCCAAGCTGGGCTGTGTGCACGAA
CCCCCCGTTCAGCCCGACCGCTGCGCCTTATCCGGTAACTATCGTCTTGAGTCCAACCCGGTAAGACACG
ACTTATCGCCACTGGCAGCAGCCACTGGTAACAGGATTAGCAGAGCGAGGTATGTAGGCGGTGCTACAGA
GTTCTTGAAGTGGTGGCCTAACTACGGCTACACTAGAAGGACAGTATTTGGTATCTGCGCTCTGCTGAAG
CCAGTTACCTTCGGAAAAAGAGTTGGTAGCTCTTGATCCGGCAAACAAACCACCGCTGGTAGCGGTGGTT
TTTTTGTTTGCAAGCAGCAGATTACGCGCAGAAAAAAAGGATCTCAAGAAGATCCTTTGATCTTTTCTAC
GGGGTCTGACGCTCAGTGGAACGAAAACTCACGTTAAGGGATTTTGGTCATGACTAGTGCTTGGATTCTC
ACCAATAAAAAACGCCCGGCGGCAACCGAGCGTTCTGAACAAATCCAGATGGAGTTCTGAGGTCATTACT
GGATCTATCAACAGGAGTCCAAGCGAGCTCGATATCAAATTACGCCCCGCCCTGCCACTCATCGCAGTAC
TGTTGTAATTCATTAAGCATTCTGCCGACATGGAAGCCATCACAAACGGCATGATGAACCTGAATCGCCA
GCGGCATCAGCACCTTGTCGCCTTGCGTATAATATTTGCCCATGGTGAAAACGGGGGCGAAGAAGTTGTC
CATATTGGCCACGTTTAAATCAAAACTGGTGAAACTCACCCAGGGATTGGCTGAGACGAAAAACATATTC
TCAATAAACCCTTTAGGGAAATAGGCCAGGTTTTCACCATAACACGCCACATCTTGCGAATATATGTGTA
GAAACTGCCGGAAATCGTCGTGGTATTCACTCCAGAGCGATGAAAACGTTTCAGTTTGCTCATGGAAAAC
GGTGTAACAAGGGTGAACACTATCCCATATCACCAGCTCACCGTCTTTCATTGCCATACGAAATTCCGGA
TGAGCATTCATCAGGCGGGCAAGAATGTGAATAAAGGCCGGATAAAACTTGTGCTTATTTTTCTTTACGG
TCTTTAAAAAGGCCGTAATATCCAGCTGAACGGTCTGGTTATAGGTACATTGAGCAACTGACTGAAATGC
CTCAAAATGTTCTTTACGATGCCATTGGGATATATCAACGGTGGTATATCCAGTGATTTTTTTCTCCATT
TTAGCTTCCTTAGCTCCTGAAAATCTCGATAACTCAAAAAATACGACCGGTAGTGATCTTATTTCATTAT
GGTGAAAGTTGGAACCTCTTACGGGCCGGCCAACGTCTCATTTTCGCCAGAT
Features (pLannotate 1.2.2; 15 found; start..end, strand, type, name):
     85..158     +  promoter       PLtetO-1 promoter: modified phage lambda PL promoter with tet operator sites (Lutz and Bujard, 1997)
    193..825     +  CDS            narL: NARL_ECOLI - Also known as frdR. Experimental evidence at protein level: Swiss-Prot protein existence level 1. This protein activates the expression of the nitrate reductase (narGHJI) and formate dehydrogenase-N (fdnGHI) operons and represses the transcription of the fumarate reductase (frdABCD) operon in response to a nitrate/nitrite induction signal transmitted by either the NarX or NarQ proteins. From Escherichia coli (strain K12).
    864..935     +  terminator     rrnB T1 terminator: transcription terminator T1 from the E. coli rrnB gene
    951..978     +  terminator     T7Te terminator: phage T7 early transcription terminator
   1241..1954    +  CDS            superfolder GFP: GFP variant that folds robustly even when fused to poorly folded proteins (Pédelacq et al., 2006)
   1981..2052    +  terminator     rrnB T1 terminator: transcription terminator T1 from the E. coli rrnB gene
   2068..2095    +  terminator     T7Te terminator: phage T7 early transcription terminator
   2102..2146    +  misc_feature   MCS (fragment): pUC18/19 multiple cloning site
   2153..2181    +  promoter       J23119 promoter (fragment): bacterial promoter (Registry of Standard Biological Parts BBa J23119)
   2216..2842    +  CDS            TetR: tetracycline repressor TetR; tetR; TetR binds to the tetracycline operator tetO to inhibit transcription. This inhibition can be relieved by adding tetracycline or doxycycline.
   2848..2934    +  terminator     rrnB T1 terminator: Escherichia coli rrnB; transcription terminator T1 from the E. coli rrnB gene
   3099..3687    -  rep_origin     ori: high-copy-number ColE1/pMB1/pBR322/pUC origin of replication
   3775..3869    -  terminator     lambda t0 terminator: transcription terminator from phage lambda
   3893..4549    -  CDS            cat: CAT_ECOLX - Experimental evidence at protein level: Swiss-Prot protein existence level 1. This enzyme is an effector of chloramphenicol resistance in bacteria. From Escherichia coli. This protein is used as a marker in many commonly used cloning vectors, such as pACYC184.
   4550..4648    -  promoter       cat promoter: promoter of the E. coli cat gene encoding chloramphenicol acetyltransferase
