[The description below was written by a language model from this plasmid's Addgene catalogue record and pLannotate feature annotations shown in this document.]
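Description:
pSR358 is a high-copy bacterial expression plasmid of about 4.7 kb, built on the pProTet.E333 backbone for synthetic biology work in E. coli. It replicates from a ColE1/pMB1-type origin and is selected with chloramphenicol through a cat gene driven by its own promoter and followed by the lambda t0 terminator. The catalogue lists JW1212 as the growth strain.

The plasmid carries three expression units arranged in the same orientation. The first places a chimeric response regulator under the PLtetO-1 promoter. This synthetic 648 bp gene fuses the receiver domain of E. coli NarL (residues 1–131) to the DNA-binding domain of LiaR (residues 127–211). The automated annotation labels the whole open reading frame as narL, but per the catalogue only the N-terminal portion is NarL-derived. The second unit is the reporter, superfolder GFP. According to the catalogue, it is driven by the output promoter PliaI121. This promoter is not annotated in the feature table and presumably lies in the unannotated region upstream of sfgfp. The third unit expresses the Tn10 TetR repressor from what is annotated as a J23119-type constitutive promoter fragment. TetR represses PLtetO-1, so chimera levels can be tuned with a tetracycline-class inducer. Each unit ends in rrnB T1 terminators, supplemented by T7Te for the first two, which insulate the units from transcriptional read-through.

The design tests modular DNA-binding domain swapping in two-component systems. Phosphorylation signals received by the NarL receiver domain should be redirected to a LiaR-responsive promoter and read out as GFP fluorescence. No sensor kinase is encoded on this plasmid.
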