Addgene plasmid #125112: pSR358
Purpose: Expression of narL(1-131aa)-liaR(127-211aa) chimera under PLtetO-1, output Promoter PliaI121
Depositing lab: Jeffrey Tabor. Depositing organization: Rice University. Publication: Rewiring bacterial two-component systems by modular DNA-binding domain swapping. Schmidl SR, Ekness F, Sofjan K, Daeffler KN, Brink KR, Landry BP, Gerhardt KP, Dyulgyarov N, Sheth RU, Tabor JJ. Nat Chem Biol. 2019 Jul;15(7):690-698. doi: 10.1038/s41589-019-0286-6. Epub 2019 May 20. PubMed 31110305.
Backbone
  Vector backbone: pProTet.E333
  Total vector size (bp): 4671
  Vector type: Bacterial Expression, Synthetic Biology
Growth in bacteria
  Bacterial resistance: Chloramphenicol, 25 μg/mL
  Growth temperature: 37°C
  Growth strain: JW1212
  Copy number: High Copy
Gene/Insert 1
  Gene/Insert name: narL(REC)-liaR(DBD)131
  Species: Synthetic
  Insert size (bp): 648
Gene/Insert 2
  Gene/Insert name: sfgfp (alt name: Super folder GFP)
  Species: Synthetic
  Insert size (bp): 714
Gene/Insert 3
  Gene/Insert name: tetR
  Species: Tn10 from E. coli
  Insert size (bp): 625
  GenBank ID: NC_009133.1
Terms and licenses: Academic/Nonprofit Terms; Industry Terms: Not Available to Industry
How to cite: pSR358 was a gift from Jeffrey Tabor (Addgene plasmid # 125112 ; http://n2t.net/addgene:125112 ; RRID:Addgene_125112)
